>Addgene plasmid #29041 | pEMS1112 | addgene partial sequence | sequence record 41383 | EGFP-N 5'-CGTCGCCGTCCAGCTCGACCAG-3'
TTGCTCACCATGGTGGCGGCGAAGTTCCTATACCTTTTGAAGAATAGGAACTTCGGCGCGCCTGAGGGCG
GGCATGGCTGGGGTGAGCTCTCTGGTCCCACCTGGCCATTTATGCCCTGGTCCTGAATGGGGTGGGTCCA
GGCAGCACGGGTAATCACATTTGTCTAGCGGGGAATCCAATTTTCCCTCCCACAAGCTTGCGCCCCAGGC
CAAGCACTCAGCCTGCTGCCCTCCTCTAATTGGCACTAATGACACATGGACGTCATCAGTGGGAGTTGAA
GTAGACAGGCGGATGCTGTCCCTTCTGAGATGGCTCTGAAGAGCAACCCCAAGAAAGCCTCGGGCCCTTG
GCCTTAAGGACTTTGGGTTGTGTTTCTTTTTAATCTTACATTCAGGGTAAAACATCTTTTCTTCATTTCC
TTGAGAAAAAAGAAATCTGCAAAAGATACTGCAAAACTTTCCCTAGAGAAAAAAGCCACACAATGCAACC
CCGCTGGGGACACCGCTGGTTTGCCGAGAGACTCATTTTAAACAGAGGCAGAAAGTTCGCCTGTGATATT
TCAGCTGGAAATCAAGAAGATATTAGTTGAACATATTGCTTAGGGAGGAATAATAAGGCTGACATTTGCT
TTCGTAGGAATTTGTTGTGCAAATTAACCTTGCCAGTGCACGGAAAGGCAAAGTCACCTGGCTTCCTCTG
GCTTCCCTAGCAGCCGGGAAATGCAGGCAGGGGGGACGCTGCCCCAGAGAGGAGCAAATGCTCCTGCACT
CAGGGTGCCTCATGGCAGAGGCTTGCGAAGAACCCCAAACTGTCAGCGATGGGGTTCAGCTGCTCCTCC
