>Addgene plasmid #29041 | pEMS1112 | addgene partial sequence | sequence record 42421 | pEMS1307-fwd 5'-ccgcacgtctaagaaaccat-3'
TAGGCGTATCACGAGGCCCTTTCGTCTTCAAGAATTAATTCCGATCATATTCAATAACCCTTAATGAATT
CGAGCTCCTAGGCCGGCCAGAGCACACATGCCCACTGATGTGGGCCAGGTGGTGGCGCGTGGCTGGGCAC
AGCATGAGGCCTGCACACCCATGGGATCCAGCCTGACCTACTGTGCTTGTACCCGTGGACCAACTGAGCA
GGTGCAGACACCCTGCCCCTACCCATAGGTGTTGAACAAGCCCCACAGGGCTCAGCCAAAACTGTTAGGA
TGGGCTCTTGACTCCTTTCCGTCCAAATTTACCTCCACTCTTGTTTCACAGGGTGGAGAAAGGGGAAAAG
TTTCCCTTCAAACTGGAGGGGACTTTAGGCCCTTCCACAAGCTGCAGGGGGTCCCCGAAGTGGGCGAGCC
CACCGCCTACAATGGGTCCTGCTCCAGCCTTCCTTTCCACATGGGACTGGCCACCAGGGCTTCTTTGTGG
ATGAAACCCAACTCTCTCCACAGAAACACACAAAGGAGTGACAAAAAAGTTTTATTTCTGAAGTCAGGAG
GTGCCTGCTTTATCTGGGAGTGCCGAGCTGGAGCGGGGGAGCTGTGTCTGTGCGGAGCGGCCGGCTCCAG
CTCTGCATCTTGGTCTCACCATGGGCTGGTGGGGCGGAGAGTCCCTCTCTGCCTTTTTGGGTGTTGTGAA
TTCATGAGGGCAGATGGTGGCTGCTGTTTCTGGAGCTGAGCTTGCCCCCTCCAATTCCCAAGACTCGGCC
AGGAGGCACT
