[The description below was written by a language model from this plasmid's Addgene catalogue record.]
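Description:
pEMS1112 is a Pleiades Promoter Project plasmid built on the large pEMS1302 backbone (about 17.5 kb without insert). It is maintained in E. coli as a high-copy plasmid under ampicillin selection. The record does not include a feature table, so the origin of replication and the other elements that make up this sizeable backbone are not stated here.

The insert is Ple50, a 1,646 bp human MiniPromoter derived from regulatory sequence of the DBH gene, which encodes dopamine beta hydroxylase. It was placed between FseI and AscI sites by restriction cloning. MiniPromoters in this project are compact, designed assemblies of human regulatory regions intended to reproduce region- or cell-type-selective expression in the brain. In this construct Ple50 sits upstream of a backbone-encoded EGFP-Cre-NLS reporter, a fusion that combines green fluorescence for direct visualisation with a nuclear-targeted Cre recombinase. In principle, this arrangement would allow cells in which the promoter is active to be both seen by fluorescence and marked or manipulated through recombination of loxP-flanked alleles.

Given the source gene, the expected aim would be expression in DBH-positive cells, which are typically noradrenergic. However, the record states explicitly that reporter expression under the control of this MiniPromoter has not been tested in this plasmid, so its activity and specificity should be regarded as unverified. The construct is best viewed as one member of a regulatory toolbox for selective brain expression, available for evaluation rather than as a validated driver.
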