Addgene plasmid #29041: pEMS1112
Purpose: Expression of the reporter gene under the control of the MiniPromoter in this plasmid has not been tested
Depositing lab: Elizabeth Simpson. Depositing organization: University of British Columbia. Publication: A regulatory toolbox of MiniPromoters to drive selective expression in the brain. Portales-Casamar E, Swanson DJ, Liu L, de Leeuw CN, Banks KG, Ho Sui SJ, Fulton DL, Ali J, Amirabbasi M, Arenillas DJ, Babyak N, Black SF, Bonaguro RJ, Brauer E, Candido TR, Castellarin M, Chen J, Chen Y, Cheng JC, Chopra V, Docking TR, Dreolini L, D'Souza CA, Flynn EK, Glenn R, Hatakka K, Hearty TG, Imanian B, Jiang S, Khorasan-zadeh S, Komljenovic I, Laprise S, Liao NY, Lim JS, Lithwick S, Liu F, Liu J, Lu M, McConechy M, McLeod AJ, Milisavljevic M, Mis J, O'Connor K, Palma B, Palmquist DL, Schmouth JF, Swanson MI, Tam B, Ticoll A, Turner JL, Varhol R, Vermeulen J, Watkins RF, Wilson G, Wong BK, Wong SH, Wong TY, Yang GS, Ypsilanti AR, Jones SJ, Holt RA, Goldowitz D, Wasserman WW, Simpson EM. Proc Natl Acad Sci U S A. 2010 Sep 21. 107(38):16589-94. 10.1073/pnas.1009158107 PubMed 20807748.
Backbone
  Vector backbone: pEMS1302
  Backbone size w/o insert (bp): 17451
  Vector type: Pleiades Promoter Project [sic, Pleaides Plieades]
Growth in bacteria
  Bacterial resistance: Ampicillin, 100 μg/mL
  Growth temperature: 37°C
  Growth strain: DH5alpha
  Growth instructions: DH10B
  Copy number: High Copy
Gene/Insert
  Gene/Insert name: Ple50 (alt names: DBH; dopamine beta hydroxylase)
  Species: H. sapiens (human)
  Insert size (bp): 1646
  Entrez Gene: DBH (a.k.a. DBM, ORTHYP1)
  Tag / fusion protein: EGFP-Cre-NLS (C terminal on backbone)
  Cloning method: Restriction Enzyme; 5′ cloning site FseI (unknown if destroyed); 3′ cloning site AscI (unknown if destroyed)
  Sequencing primers: 5′ Unknown
Terms and licenses: Academic/Nonprofit Terms; Industry Terms: Not Available to Industry
How to cite: pEMS1112 was a gift from Elizabeth Simpson (Addgene plasmid # 29041 ; http://n2t.net/addgene:29041 ; RRID:Addgene_29041)
